>Addgene plasmid #173312 | RVD-CG5 | addgene full sequence | sequence record 355094 | Addgene NGS Result
GGCCAGCAAAAGGCCAGGAACCGTAAAAAGGCCGCGTTGCTGGCGTTTTTCCATAGGCTCCGCCCCCCTG
ACGAGCATCACAAAAATCGACGCTCAAGTCAGAGGTGGCGAAACCCGACAGGACTATAAAGATACCAGGC
GTTTCCCCCTGGAAGCTCCCTCGTGCGCTCTCCTGTTCCGACCCTGCCGCTTACCGGATACCTGTCCGCC
TTTCTCCCTTCGGGAAGCGTGGCGCTTTCTCATAGCTCACGCTGTAGGTATCTCAGTTCGGTGTAGGTCG
TTCGCTCCAAGCTGGGCTGTGTGCACGAACCCCCCGTTCAGCCCGACCGCTGCGCCTTATCCGGTAACTA
TCGTCTTGAGTCCAACCCGGTAAGACACGACTTATCGCCACTGGCAGCAGCCACTGGTAACAGGATTAGC
AGAGCGAGGTATGTAGGCGGTGCTACAGAGTTCTTGAAGTGGTGGCCTAACTACGGCTACACTAGAAGAA
CAGTATTTGGTATCTGCGCTCTGCTGAAGCCAGTTACCTTCGGAAAAAGAGTTGGTAGCTCTTGATCCGG
CAAACAAACCACCGCTGGTAGCGGTGGTTTTTTTGTTTGCAAGCAGCAGATTACGCGCAGAAAAAAAGGA
TCTCAAGAAGATCCTTTGATCTTTTCTACGGGGTCTGACGCTCAGTGGAACGACGCGTAACTCACGTTAA
GGGATTTTGGTCATGGGTGGCTCGACCAGATATGGTCTCAAATCGCTACAACTTGCTCCGGAGTCAGACC
GTGGGCTTGACAGAGAACTGGCAGTAGGCGCTGTACGGTTTCAAGAGCCTGTTTGCCACCATTGTTACTA
GCAATCGCTACAACTTGCGCTGGGGTTAGTCCGTGGGCTTGACAGAGAACTGGTAGAAGGCGTTGGACGG
TTTCAAGAGCCTGTTTGCCACCGTCATGACTAGCAATTGCCGAGACCAGCTTTGGTCTAGAGGAGGCATG
ATGATATATTTTTATCTTGTGCAATGTAACATCAGAGATTTTGAGACACGGGCCAGAGCTGCCAGGAAAC
AGCTATGACCATGTAATACGACTCACTATAGGGGATATTTTATTTTCTCCCAATCAGGCTTGATCCCCAG
TAAGTCAAAAAATAGCTCGACATACTGTTCTTCCCCGATCAAGGGTTGGTTTGCGCATTCACAGTTCTCC
GCAAGAATTGATTGGCTCCAATTCTTGGAGTGGTGAATCCGTTAGCGAGGTGCCGCCGGCTTCCATTCAG
GTCGAGGTGGCCCGGCTCCATGCACCGCGACGCAACGCGGGGAGGCAGACAAGGTATAGGGCGGCGCCTA
CAATCCATGCCAACCCGTTCCATGTGCTCGCCGAGGCGGCATAAATCGCCGTGACGATCAGCGGTCCAAT
GATCGAAGTTAGGCTGGTAAGAGCCGCGAGCGATCCTTGAAGCTGTCCCTGATGGTCGTCATCTACCTGC
CTGGACAGCATGGCCTGCAACGCGGGCATCCCGATGCCGCCGGAAGCGAGAAGAATCATAATGGGGAAGG
CCATCCAGCCTCGCGTCGCGAACGCCAGCAAGACGTAGCCCAGCGCGTCGGCCGCCATGCCGGCGATAAT
GGCCTGCTTCTCGCCGAAACGTTTGGTGGCGGGACCAGTGACGAAGGCTTGAGCGAGGGCGTGCAAGATT
CCGAATACCGCAAGCGACAGGCCGATCATCGTCGCGCTCCAGCGAAAGCGGTCCTCGCCGAAAATGACCC
AGAGCGCTGCCGGCACCTGTCCTACGAGTTGCATGATAAAGAAGACAGTCATAAGTGCGGCGACGATAGT
CATGCCCCGCGCCCACCGGAAGGAGCTGACTGGGTTGAAGGCTCTCAAGGGCATGGGTCGGCGCTCTCCC
TTATGCGACTCCTGCATTAGGAAGCAGCCCAGTAGTAGGTTGAGGCCGTTGAGCACCGCCGCCGCAAGGA
ATGGTGCATGTAAGGAGATGGCGCCCAACAGTCCCCCGGCCACGGGGCCTGCCACCATACCCACGCCGAA
ACAAGCGCTCATGAGCCCGAAGTGGCGAGCCCGATCTTCCCCATCGGTGATGTCGGCGATATAGGCGCCA
GCAACCGCACCTGTGGCGCCGGTGATGCCGGCCACGATGCGTCCGGCGTAGAGAATCCACAGGACGGGTG
TGGTCGCCATGATCGCGTAGTCGATAGTGGCTCCAAGTAGCGAAGCGAGCAGGACTGGGCGGCGGCCAAA
GCGGTCGGACAGTGCTCCGAGAACGGGTGCGCATAGAAATTGCATCAACGCATATAGCGCTAGCAGCACG
CCATAGTGACTGGCGATGCTGTCGGAATGGACGATATCCCGCAAGAGGCCCGGCAGTACCGGCATAACCA
AGCCTATGCCTACAGCATCCAGGGTGACGGTGCCGAGGATGACGATGAGCGCATTGTTAGATTTCATACA
CGGTGCCTGACTGCGTTAGCAATTTAACTGTGATAAACTACCGCATTAAAGCTAATCGATGATAAGCTGT
CAAACATGAGAATTAATTCATGTTCTTTCCTGCGTTATCCCCTGATTCTGTGGATAACGCAGGAAAGAAC
ATGTGAGCAAAA
Features (pLannotate 1.2.2; 6 found; start..end, strand, type, name):
     48..636     -  rep_origin     ori: high-copy-number ColE1/pMB1/pBR322/pUC origin of replication
   1064..1082    +  promoter       T7 promoter: promoter for bacteriophage T7 RNA polymerase
   1085..1159    -  CDS            KanR (fragment): aminoglycoside phosphotransferase; aphA-3; confers resistance to kanamycin
   1257..2447    -  CDS            TcR: tetracycline efflux protein; tet; confers resistance to tetracycline
   2495..2523    -  promoter       tet promoter: E. coli promoter for tetracycline efflux protein gene
   2539..2578    +  rep_origin     RSF ori (fragment): Plasmids containing the RSF 1030 origin of replication can be propagated in E. coli cells that contain additional plasmids with compatible origins.
