[The description below was written by a language model from this plasmid's Addgene catalogue record and pLannotate feature annotations shown in this document.]
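Description:
RVD-CG5 is a small (about 2.6 kb) bacterial module plasmid from a library used for one-step assembly of custom TALE repeat arrays, such as those that provide the DNA-binding domains of DdCBE mitochondrial base editors and other TALE-based proteins. It is built on a "TetR T vector" backbone, a minimal TA-cloning vector. It is maintained in E. coli at high copy through a ColE1/pUC-type origin and selected with tetracycline, with resistance provided by the TcR efflux pump gene driven by its native tet promoter. The feature annotation also picks up a T7 promoter, a short fragment of a kanamycin resistance gene and a short fragment of the RSF origin. The two fragments appear to be non-functional remnants of vector construction. The catalogue lists only tetracycline selection.

The payload is a synthetic dimer of two TALE repeats carrying the repeat-variable diresidues HD and NN, inserted at the TA site of the vector. In the standard TALE code, HD recognises cytosine and NN recognises guanine, which matches the "CG" in the name. The "5" marks the module as designated for position 5 in the ordered array. The automated feature table does not annotate the repeat insert itself, and the record does not state its exact coordinates, flanking cloning sites or the enzymes used for assembly. By combining this plasmid with other position-specific dimer modules from the same set, users can assemble a complete RVD array for a chosen target sequence in a single reaction. In the associated work, this approach was applied to build DdCBEs for modelling mitochondrial DNA disease mutations in zebrafish.
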