Addgene plasmid #173312: RVD-CG5
Purpose: One-step assembly of custom RVD arrays to construct DdCBE, TALE, etc.
Depositing lab: Bin Shen. Depositing organization: Nanjing Medical University. Publication: Precision modeling of mitochondrial diseases in zebrafish via DdCBE-mediated mtDNA base editing. Guo J, Zhang X, Chen X, Sun H, Dai Y, Wang J, Qian X, Tan L, Lou X, Shen B. Cell Discov. 2021 Sep 3;7(1):78. doi: 10.1038/s41421-021-00307-9. PubMed 34480028.
Backbone
  Vector backbone: TetR T vector
  Vector type: Unspecified
Growth in bacteria
  Bacterial resistance: Tetracycline, 10 μg/mL
  Growth temperature: 37°C
  Growth strain: DH5alpha
  Copy number: High Copy
Gene/Insert
  Gene/Insert name: HD-NN dimer RVD at Position5
  Species: Synthetic
  Mutation: no
  Cloning method: Restriction Enzyme; 5′ cloning site Unknown (unknown if destroyed)
Terms and licenses: Academic/Nonprofit Terms; Industry Terms: Not Available to Industry
Depositor comments: RVD is inserted into TA site of TetR T vector
How to cite: RVD-CG5 was a gift from Bin Shen (Addgene plasmid # 173312 ; http://n2t.net/addgene:173312 ; RRID:Addgene_173312)
