>Addgene plasmid #173312 | RVD-CG5 | depositor partial sequence | sequence record 336267 | RVD flanked by two Bsa I sites
GGTCTCGGCAATTGCTAGTCATGACGGTGGCAAACAGGCTCTTGAAACCGTCCAACGCCTTCTACCAGTT
CTCTGTCAAGCCCACGGACTAACCCCAGCGCAAGTTGTAGCGATTGCTAGTAACAATGGTGGCAAACAGG
CTCTTGAAACCGTACAGCGCCTACTGCCAGTTCTCTGTCAAGCCCACGGTCTGACTCCGGAGCAAGTTGT
AGCGATTTGAGACC
